>Addgene plasmid #48841 | pGGE009 | depositor full sequence | sequence record 71250 | Full Sequence
GACGAAAGGGCCTCGTGATACGCCTATTTTTATAGGTTAATGTCATGATAATAATGGTTTCTTAGACGTC
AGGTGGCACTTTTCGGGGAAATGTGCGCGGAACCCCTATTTGTTTATTTTTCTAAATACATTCAAATATG
TATCCGCTCATGAGACAATAACCCTGATAAATGCTTCAATAATATTGAAAAAGGAAGAGTATGAGTATTC
AACATTTCCGTGTCGCCCTTATTCCCTTTTTTGCGGCATTTTGCCTTCCTGTTTTTGCTCACCCAGAAAC
GCTGGTGAAAGTAAAAGATGCTGAAGATCAGTTGGGTGCACGAGTGGGTTACATCGAACTGGATCTCAAC
AGCGGTAAGATCCTTGAGAGTTTTCGCCCCGAAGAACGTTTTCCAATGATGAGCACTTTTAAAGTTCTGC
TATGTGGCGCGGTATTATCCCGTATTGACGCCGGGCAAGAGCAACTCGGTCGCCGCATACACTATTCTCA
GAATGACTTGGTTGAGTACTCACCAGTCACAGAAAAGCATCTTACGGATGGCATGACAGTAAGAGAATTA
TGCAGTGCTGCCATAACCATGAGTGATAACACTGCGGCCAACTTACTTCTGACAACGATCGGAGGACCGA
AGGAGCTAACCGCTTTTTTGCACAACATGGGGGATCATGTAACTCGCCTTGATCGTTGGGAACCGGAGCT
GAATGAAGCCATACCAAACGACGAGCGTGACACCACGATGCCTGTAGCAATGGCAACAACGTTGCGCAAA
CTATTAACTGGCGAACTACTTACTCTAGCTTCCCGGCAACAATTAATAGACTGGATGGAGGCGGATAAAG
TTGCAGGACCACTTCTGCGCTCGGCCCTTCCGGCTGGCTGGTTTATTGCTGATAAATCTGGAGCCGGTGA
GCGTGGCTCTCGAGGTATCATTGCAGCACTGGGGCCAGATGGTAAGCCCTCCCGTATCGTAGTTATCTAC
ACGACGGGGAGTCAGGCAACTATGGATGAACGAAATAGACAGATCGCTGAGATAGGTGCCTCACTGATTA
AGCATTGGTAACTGTCAGACCAAGTTTACTCATATATACTTTAGATTGATTTAAAACTTCATTTTTAATT
TAAAAGGATCTAGGTGAAGATCCTTTTTGATAATCTCATGACCAAAATCCCTTAACGTGAGTTTTCGTTC
CACTGAGCGTCAGACCCCGTAGAAAAGATCAAAGGATCTTCTTGAGATCCTTTTTTTCTGCGCGTAATCT
GCTGCTTGCAAACAAAAAAACCACCGCTACCAGCGGTGGTTTGTTTGCCGGATCAAGAGCTACCAACTCT
TTTTCCGAAGGTAACTGGCTTCAGCAGAGCGCAGATACCAAATACTGTTCTTCTAGTGTAGCCGTAGTTA
GGCCACCACTTCAAGAACTCTGTAGCACCGCCTACATACCTCGCTCTGCTAATCCTGTTACCAGTGGCTG
CTGCCAGTGGCGATAAGTCGTGTCTTACCGGGTTGGACTCAAGACGATAGTTACCGGATAAGGCGCAGCG
GTCGGGCTGAACGGGGGGTTCGTGCACACAGCCCAGCTTGGAGCGAACGACCTACACCGAACTGAGATAC
CTACAGCGTGAGCTATGAGAAAGCGCCACGCTTCCCGAAGGGAGAAAGGCGGACAGGTATCCGGTAAGCG
GCAGGGTCGGAACAGGAGAGCGCACGAGGGAGCTTCCAGGGGGAAACGCCTGGTATCTTTATAGTCCTGT
CGGGTTTCGCCACCTCTGACTTGAGCGTCGATTTTTGTGATGCTCGTCAGGGGGGCGGAGCCTATGGAAA
AACGCCAGCAACGCGGCCTTTTTACGGTTCCTGGCCTTTTGCTGGCCTTTTGCTCACATGTTCTTTCCTG
CGTTATCCCCTGATTCTGTGGATAACCGTATTACCGCCTTTGAGTGAGCTGATACCGCTCGCCGCAGCCG
AACGACCGAGCGCAGCGAGTCAGTGAGCGAGGAAGCGGAAGAGCGCCCAATACGCAAACCGCCTCTCCCC
GCGCGTTGGCCGATTCATTAATGCAGCTGGCACGACAGGTTTCCCGACTGGAAAGCGGGCAGTGAGCGCA
ACGCAATTAATGTGAGTTAGCTCACTCATTAGGCACCCCAGGCTTTACACTTTATGCTTCCGGCTCGTAT
GTTGTGTGGAATTGTGAGCGGATAACAATTTCACACGAGCTATTTAGGTGACACTATAGAAGTGAAGCTT
GGTCTCACTGCATCTCGTCTCTGTTATGCTTAAGAAGTTCAATGTTTCGTTTCATGTAAAACTTTGGTGG
TTTGTGTTTTGGGGCCTTGTATAATCCCTGATGAATAAGTGTTCTACTATGTTTCCGTTCCTGTTATCTC
TTTCTTTCTAATGACAAGTCGAACTTCTTCTTTATCATCGCTTCGTTTTTATTATCTGTGCTTCTTTTGT
TTAATACGCCTGCAAAGTGACTCGACTCTGTTTAGTGCAGTTCTGCGAAACTTGTAAATAGTCCAATTGT
TGGCCTCTAGTAATAGATGTAGCGAAAGTGTTGAGCTGTTGGGTTCTAAGGATGGCTTGAACATGTTAAT
CTTTTAGGTTCTGAGTATGATGAACATTCGTTGTTGCTAAGAAATGCCTGTAATGTCCCACAAATGTAGA
AAATGGTTCGTACCTTTGTCCAAGCATTGATATGTCTGATGAGAGGAAACTGCAAGATACTGAGCTTGGT
TTAACGAAGGAGAGGCAGTTTCTTCCTTCCAAAGCATTTCATTTGACAATGCCTTGATCATCTTAAGTAG
AGTTTCTGTTGTGGAAAGTTTGAAACTTTGAAGAAACGACTCTCAAGTAAATTGATGATCACAAGTGAAA
GTGTATGTTACTATGAGACCGAATTCTCGCCCTATAGTGAGTCGTATTACCTGGCCGTCGTTTTACAACG
TCGTGACTGGGAAAACCCTGGCGTTACCCAACTTAATCGCCTTGCAGCACATCCCCCTTTCGCCAGCTGG
CGTAATAGCGAAGAGGCCCGCACCGATCGCCCTTCCCAACAGTTGCGCAGCCTGAATGGCGAATGGCGCC
TGATGCGGTATTTTCTCCTTACGCATCTGTGCGGTATTTCACACCGCATATGGTGCACTCTCAGTACAAT
CTGCTCTGATGCCGCATAGTTAAGCCAGCCCCGACACCCGCCAACACCCGCTGACGCGCCCTGACGGGCT
TGTCTGCTCCCGGCATCCGCTTACAGACAAGCTGTGACCGTCTCCGGGAGCTGCATGTGTCAGAGGTTTT
CACCGTCATCACCGAAACGCGCGA
Features (pLannotate 1.2.2; 12 found; start..end, strand, type, name):
     96..200     +  promoter       AmpR promoter: bla
    201..1061    +  CDS            AmpR: β-lactamase; bla; confers resistance to ampicillin, carbenicillin, and related antibiotics
   1232..1820    +  rep_origin     ori: high-copy-number ColE1/pMB1/pBR322/pUC origin of replication
   2003..2095    +  CDS            lacI (fragment): lac repressor; lacI; The lac repressor binds to the lac operator to inhibit transcription in E. coli. This inhibition can be relieved by adding lactose or isopropyl-β-D-thiogalactopyranoside (IPTG).
   2108..2129    +  protein_bind   CAP binding site: CAP binding activates transcription in the presence of cAMP. E. coli catabolite activator protein
   2144..2174    +  promoter       lac promoter: promoter for the E. coli lac operon
   2182..2198    +  protein_bind   lac operator: The lac repressor binds to the lac operator to inhibit transcription in E. coli. This inhibition can be relieved by adding lactose or isopropyl-β-D-thiogalactopyranoside (IPTG). lac repressor encoded by lacI
   2212..2230    +  promoter       SP6 promoter: promoter for bacteriophage SP6 RNA polymerase
   2901..2919    -  promoter       T7 promoter: promoter for bacteriophage T7 RNA polymerase
   2921..3073    +  CDS            lacZα (fragment): LacZα fragment of β-galactosidase; lacZ fragment
   3079..3178    -  misc_feature   bom (fragment): basis of mobility region from pBR322
   3280..1       -  CDS            rop (fragment) (across the origin): Rop protein, which maintains plasmids at low copy number; rop
