[The description below was written by a language model from this plasmid's Addgene catalogue record and pLannotate feature annotations shown in this document.]
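Description:
pGGE009 is an entry-level module plasmid of the GreenGate system, a Golden Gate-based toolkit for assembling plant transformation constructs. It is built on a pUC19 backbone, giving a 3,314 bp plasmid that is maintained in E. coli at high copy through the ColE1/pUC-type origin and selected with ampicillin via the β-lactamase gene and its native promoter. The annotated sequence also shows the usual pUC remnants around the cloning region: a CAP binding site, lac promoter and lac operator, fragments of lacI and lacZα, and short fragments of bom and rop. None of these has a role in the module's function.

The payload is a 628 bp terminator from the Arabidopsis thaliana polyubiquitin gene UBQ10 (At4g05320). According to the depositor's notes, BsaI recognition sites sit immediately on either side of it. BsaI is a type IIS enzyme that cuts outside its recognition sequence, so digestion releases the terminator with defined overhangs. This allows ordered, one-pot ligation with other GreenGate modules into a destination vector, leaving the recognition sites behind. The automated feature table does not annotate the terminator or the BsaI sites. It does place SP6 and T7 promoters just outside the insert region, facing inward, where they can serve as sequencing primer sites.

The plasmid carries no promoter, coding sequence or plant selection marker of its own. It simply supplies a plant transcription termination element to be placed downstream of a gene of interest when building expression cassettes for plant transgenesis. The record does not state how the insert was originally cloned.
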