Addgene plasmid #48841: pGGE009
Purpose: Provides the UBQ10 terminator as GreenGate module.
Depositing lab: Jan Lohmann. Depositing organization: Universitaet Heidelberg. Publication: GreenGate - A Novel, Versatile, and Efficient Cloning System for Plant Transgenesis. Lampropoulos A, Sutikovic Z, Wenzl C, Maegele I, Lohmann JU, Forner J. PLoS One. 2013 Dec 20;8(12):e83043. doi: 10.1371/journal.pone.0083043. PubMed 24376629.
Backbone
  Vector backbone: pUC19
  Backbone size w/o insert (bp): 2686
  Vector type: Golden Gate compatible cloning vector
Growth in bacteria
  Bacterial resistance: Ampicillin, 100 μg/mL
  Growth temperature: 37°C
  Growth strain: DH5alpha
  Copy number: High Copy
Gene/Insert
  Gene/Insert name: UBQ10 terminator (alt name: At4g05320 terminator)
  Species: A. thaliana (mustard weed)
  Insert size (bp): 628
  Cloning method: Unknown
Terms and licenses: Academic/Nonprofit Terms; Industry Terms: Not Available to Industry
Depositor comments: This plasmid is designed for Golden Gate cloning using the BsaI enzyme. Plasmid Features (listed as bp in full plasmid sequence): BsaI site #1 = 2241-2251bp UBQ10 terminator = 2252-2879bp BsaI site #2 = 2880-2890bp
How to cite: pGGE009 was a gift from Jan Lohmann (Addgene plasmid # 48841 ; http://n2t.net/addgene:48841 ; RRID:Addgene_48841)
