>Addgene plasmid #48841 | pGGE009 | depositor partial sequence | sequence record 71251 | UBQ10 terminator
ATCTCGTCTCTGTTATGCTTAAGAAGTTCAATGTTTCGTTTCATGTAAAACTTTGGTGGTTTGTGTTTTG
GGGCCTTGTATAATCCCTGATGAATAAGTGTTCTACTATGTTTCCGTTCCTGTTATCTCTTTCTTTCTAA
TGACAAGTCGAACTTCTTCTTTATCATCGCTTCGTTTTTATTATCTGTGCTTCTTTTGTTTAATACGCCT
GCAAAGTGACTCGACTCTGTTTAGTGCAGTTCTGCGAAACTTGTAAATAGTCCAATTGTTGGCCTCTAGT
AATAGATGTAGCGAAAGTGTTGAGCTGTTGGGTTCTAAGGATGGCTTGAACATGTTAATCTTTTAGGTTC
TGAGTATGATGAACATTCGTTGTTGCTAAGAAATGCCTGTAATGTCCCACAAATGTAGAAAATGGTTCGT
ACCTTTGTCCAAGCATTGATATGTCTGATGAGAGGAAACTGCAAGATACTGAGCTTGGTTTAACGAAGGA
GAGGCAGTTTCTTCCTTCCAAAGCATTTCATTTGACAATGCCTTGATCATCTTAAGTAGAGTTTCTGTTG
TGGAAAGTTTGAAACTTTGAAGAAACGACTCTCAAGTAAATTGATGATCACAAGTGAAAGTGTATGTT
