>Addgene plasmid #48841 | pGGE009 | addgene partial sequence | sequence record 72450 | Lac-promoter 5'-CACTTTATGCTTCCGGCTCG-3'
ACGAGCTATTTAGGTGACACTATAGAAGTGAAGCTTGGTCTCACTGCATCTCGTCTCTGTTATGCTTAAG
AAGTTCAATGTTTCGTTTCATGTAAAACTTTGGTGGTTTGTGTTTTGGGGCCTTGTATAATCCCTGATGA
ATAAGTGTTCTACTATGTTTCCGTTCCTGTTATCTCTTTCTTTCTAATGACAAGTCGAACTTCTTCTTTA
TCATCGCTTCGTTTTTATTATCTGTGCTTCTTTTGTTTAATACGCCTGCAAAGTGACTCGACTCTGTTTA
GTGCAGTTCTGCGAAACTTGTAAATAGTCCAATTGTTGGCCTCTAGTAATAGATGTAGCGAAAGTGTTGA
GCTGTTGGGTTCTAAGGATGGCTTGAACATGTTAATCTTTTAGGTTCTGAGTATGATGAACATTCGTTGT
TGCTAAGAAATGCCTGTAATGTCCCACAAATGTAGAAAATGGTTCGTACCTTTGTCCAAGCATTGATATG
TCTGATGAGAGGAAACTGCAAGATACTGAGCTTGGTTTAACGAAGGAGAGGCAGTTTCTTCCTTCCAAAG
CATTTCATTTGACAATGCCTTGATCATCTTAAGTAGAGTTTCTGTTGTGGAAAGTTTGAAACTTTGAAGA
AACGACTCTCAAGTAAATTGATGATCACAAGTGAAAGTGTATGTTACTATGAGACCGAATTCTCGCCCTA
TAGTGAGTCGTATTACCTGGCCGTCGTTTTACAACGTCGTGACTGGGAAAACCCTGGCGTTACCCAACTT
AATCGCCTTGCAGCACATCCCCCTTTCGCCAGCTGGCGTAATAGCGAAGAGGCCCGCACCGATCGCCCTT
CCCAACAGTTGCGCAGCCTGAATGGCGAATGGCGCCTGATGCGGTATTTTCTCCTTACGCATCTGTGCGG
TATTTCACACCGCATATGGTGCACTCTCAGTACAATCTGCTCTGATGCCGCA
